>Addgene plasmid #55007 | mCherry-CathespinB-6 | depositor partial sequence | sequence record 85394 | insert sequence
TGACGTCAGATCCGCTAGCGCTACCGGACTCAGATCTCGAGCTCAAGCTTCGAATTCCAGGATGTGGTGG
TCCTTGATCCCTCTCTCTTGCCTGCTGGCACTGACCAGTGCCCATGACAAGCCTTCCTTTCACCCACTGT
CGGACGACATGATTAACTATATCAACAAACAGAATACAACATGGCAGGCTGGACGCAACTTCTACAATGT
TGACATAAGCTATCTGAAGAAGCTGTGTGGAACTGTCCTGGGTGGACCCAAGCTGCCGGAAAGGGTTGGG
TTCAGCGAGGACATAAATCTACCTGAATCCTTTGATGCACGGGAACAGTGGTCCAATTGCCCGACCATCG
CACAGATCAGAGACCAGGGGTCCTGTGGCTCTTGTTGGGCATTTGGGGCAGTGGAAGCCATGTCTGACCG
AATCTGCATTCACACCAATGGCCGAGTCAATGTGGAGGTGTCTGCTGAGGACCTGCTTACCTGCTGTGGT
ATCCAGTGTGGGGATGGCTGTAATGGTGGCTATCCCTCTGGAGCATGGAACTTCTGGACTAGAAAAGGCC
TGGTTTCTGGTGGAGTATACAATTCTCATATAGGCTGCTTACCCTACACCATCCCTCCCTGTGAACACCA
TGTCAATGGCTCCCGTCCCCCATGCACTGGAGAAGGAGATACTCCCAAGTGCAACAAGATGTGTGAGGCT
GGCTACTCCACATCCTACAAGGAAGATAAGCACTATGGGTACACTTCCTACAGTGTGTCTGACAGCGAGA
AGGAGATCATGGCGGAAATCTACAAAAATGGCCCAGTGGAGGGTGCTTTTACTGTGTTTTCTGACTTCTT
GACTTACAAATCAGGCGTATACAAGCATGAAGCCGGTGATGTGATGGGAGGCCATGCCATCCGCATTCTG
GGCTGGGGAATAGAGAATGGAGTACCCTACTGGCTGGTAGCAAACTCCTGGAACGTTGACTGGGGTGATA
ATGGTTTCTTTAAAATCCTCAGAGGAGAGAACCACTGTGGAATTGAATCAGAAATCGTGGCTGGAATCCC
ACGCACTCAGGATCCACCGGTCGCCACCATGGTGAGCAAGGGCGAGGAGGATAACATGGCCATCATCAAG
GAGTTCATGCGCTTCAAGGTGCACATGGAGGGCTCCGTGAACGGCCACGAGTTCGAGATCGAGGGCGAGG
GCGAGGGCCGCCCCTACGAGGGCACCCAGACCGCCAAGCTGAAGGTGACCAAGGGTGGCCCCCTGCCCTT
CGCCTGGGACATCCTGTCCCCTCAGTTCATGTACGGCTCCAAGGCCTACGTGAAGCACCCCGCCGACATC
CCCGACTACTTGAAGCTGTCCTTCCCCGAGGGCTTCAAGTGGGAGCGCGTGATGAACTTCGAGGACGGCG
GCGTGGTGACCGTGACCCAGGACTCCTCCCTGCAGGACGGCGAGTTCATCTACAAGGTGAAGCTGCGCGG
CACCAACTTCCCCTCCGACGGCCCCGTAATGCAGAAGAAGACCATGGGCTGGGAGGCCTCCTCCGAGCGG
ATGTACCCCGAGGACGGCGCCCTGAAGGGCGAGATCAAGCAGAGGCTGAAGCTGAAGGACGGCGGCCACT
ACGACGCTGAGGTCAAGACCACCTACAAGGCCAAGAAGCCCGTGCAGCTGCCCGGCGCCTACAACGTCAA
CATCAAGTTGGACATCACCTCCCACAACGAGGACTACACCATCGTGGAACAGTACGAACGCGCCGAGGGC
CGCCACTCCACCGGCGGCATGGACGAGCTGTACAAGTAAAGCGGCCGCGACTCTAGATCATAATCAGCCA
TACCACATT
