>Addgene plasmid #55007 | mCherry-CathespinB-6 | addgene partial sequence | sequence record 97171 | mCherry-R 5'-TTGGTCACCTTCAGCTTGG-3'
CCTCGATCTCGAACTCGTGGCCGTTCACGGAGCCCTCCATGTGCACCTTGAAGCGCATGAACTCCTTGAT
GATGGCCATGTTATCCTCCTCGCCCTTGCTCACCATGGTGGCGACCGGTGGATCCTGAGTGCGTGGGATT
CCAGCCACGATTTCTGATTCAATTCCACAGTGGTTCTCTCCTCTGAGGATTTTAAAGAAACCATTATCAC
CCCAGTCAACGTTCCAGGAGTTTGCTACCAGCCAGTAGGGTACTCCATTCTCTATTCCCCAGCCCAGAAT
GCGGATGGCATGGCCTCCCATCACATCACCGGCTTCATGCTTGTATACGCCTGATTTGTAAGTCAAGAAG
TCAGAAAACACAGTAAAAGCACCCTCCACTGGGCCATTTTTGTAGATTTCCGCCATGATCTCCTTCTCGC
TGTCAGACACACTGTAGGAAGTGTACCCATAGTGCTTATCTTCCTTGTAGGATGTGGAGTAGCCAGCCTC
ACACATCTTGTTGCACTTGGGAGTATCTCCTTCTCCAGTGCATGGGGGACGGGAGCCATTGACATGGTGT
TCACAGGGAGGGATGGTGTAGGGTAAGCAGCCTATATGAGAATTGTATACTCCACCAGAAACCAGGCCTT
TTCTAGTCCAGAAGTTCCATGCTCCAGAGGGATAGCCACCATTACAGCCATCCCCACACTGGATACCACA
GCAGGTAAGCAGGTCCTCAGCAGACACCTCCACATTGACTCGGCCATTGGTGTGAATGCAGATTCGGTCA
GACATGGCTTCCACTGCCCCAAATGCCCAACAAGAGCCACAGGACCCCTGGTCTCTGATCTGTGCGATGG
TCGGGCAATTGGAC
