[The description below was written by a language model from this plasmid's Addgene catalogue record.]
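Description:
mCherry-CathespinB-6 is a mammalian expression plasmid that produces rat (R. norvegicus) cathepsin B (spelled "CathespinB" in the record) fused to the red fluorescent protein mCherry. It is built on an mCherry backbone of about 4.75 kb without the insert. The fusion is driven by the CMV promoter, a strong constitutive promoter in most mammalian cell lines. mCherry is recorded as a C-terminal tag supplied by the backbone, so the cathepsin B coding sequence sits upstream of the fluorescent protein. This orientation would leave the N-terminus of the protease free, which is where secretory and lysosomal proteins normally carry their targeting signal. The "6" in the name may refer to a linker length between the two parts, but the record does not explain it. The listing of an SV40 polyA reverse sequencing primer suggests an SV40 polyadenylation signal downstream of the fusion, although no feature table is provided to confirm this or other elements.

The plasmid is maintained in E. coli at high copy number under kanamycin selection, and it carries a neomycin resistance marker that allows G418 selection of stably transfected mammalian cells. The origin of replication is not named in the record, and the cloning method is listed as unknown.

The stated purpose is lysosome localization. Cathepsin B is a lysosomal cysteine protease, so the fusion serves as a red fluorescent marker of lysosomes for imaging in transfected cells. The recorded excitation and emission maxima are 587 nm and 610 nm, which makes it suitable for pairing with green or other spectrally distinct organelle markers in multicolour microscopy.
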