Addgene plasmid #55007: mCherry-CathespinB-6
Purpose: Localization: Lysosomes, Excitation: 587, Emission: 610
Depositing lab: Michael Davidson. Depositing organization: Florida State University, Tallahassee.
Backbone
  Vector backbone: mCherry
  Backbone size w/o insert (bp): 4750
  Vector type: Mammalian Expression
  Selectable markers: Neomycin (select with G418)
Growth in bacteria
  Bacterial resistance: Kanamycin, 50 μg/mL
  Growth temperature: 37°C
  Growth strain: DH5alpha
  Copy number: High Copy
Gene/Insert
  Gene/Insert name: CathespinB (alt name: NM_022597.2)
  Species: R. norvegicus (rat)
  Promoter: CMV
  Tag / fusion protein: mCherry (C terminal on backbone)
  Cloning method: Unknown
  Sequencing primers: 5′ CMV-F; 3′ SV40pA-R
Terms and licenses: Academic/Nonprofit Terms; Industry Terms: Not Available to Industry
Depositor comments: . Excitation = 587; Emission = 610
How to cite: mCherry-CathespinB-6 was a gift from Michael Davidson (Addgene plasmid # 55007 ; http://n2t.net/addgene:55007 ; RRID:Addgene_55007)
